>Addgene plasmid #54892 | mApple-EB3-7 | depositor partial sequence | sequence record 85282 | insert sequence
GCTAGCGCTACCGGACTCAGATCTCGAGCTCAAGCTTCGAATTCTGCAGTCGACTGCCACCATGGCCGTC
AATGTGTACTCCACATCTGTGACCAGTGAAAATCTGAGTCGCCATGATATGCTTGCATGGGTCAACGACT
CCCTGCACCTCAACTATACCAAGATAGAACAGCTTTGTTCAGGGGCAGCCTACTGCCAGTTCATGGACAT
GCTCTTCCCCGGCTGTGTGCACTTGAGGAAAGTGAAGTTCCAGGCCAAACTAGAGCATGAATACATCCAC
AACTTCAAGGTGCTGCAAGCAGCTTTCAAGAAGATGGGTGTTGACAAAATCATTCCTGTAGAGAAATTAG
TGAAAGGAAAATTCCAAGATAATTTTGAGTTTATTCAGTGGTTTAAGAAATTCTTTGACGCAAACTATGA
TGGAAAGGATTACAACCCTCTGCTGGCGCGGCAGGGCCAGGACGTAGCGCCACCTCCTAACCCAGGTGAT
CAGATCTTCAACAAATCCAAGAAACTCATTGGCACAGCAGTTCCACAGAGGACGTCCCCCACAGGCCCAA
AAAACATGCAGACCTCTGGCCGGCTGAGCAATGTGGCCCCCCCCTGCATTCTCCGGAAGAATCCTCCATC
AGCCCGAAATGGCGGCCATGAGACTGATGCCCAAATTCTTGAACTCAACCAACAGCTGGTGGACTTGAAG
CTGACAGTGGATGGGCTGGAGAAGGAACGTGACTTCTACTTCAGCAAACTTCGTGACATCGAGCTCATCT
GCCAGGAGCATGAAAGTGAAAACAGCCCTGTTATCTCAGGCATCATTGGCATCCTCTATGCCACAGAGGA
AGGATTCGCACCCCCTGAGGACGATGAGATTGAAGAGCATCAACAAGAAGACCAGGACGAGTACCTGGAT
CCACCGGTCGCCACCATGGTGAGCAAGGGCGAGGAGAATAACATGGCCATCATCAAGGAGTTCATGCGCT
TCAAGGTGCACATGGAGGGCTCCGTGAACGGCCACGAGTTCGAGATCGAGGGCGAGGGCGAGGGCCGCCC
CTACGAGGCCTTTCAGACCGCTAAGCTGAAGGTGACCAAGGGTGGCCCCCTGCCCTTCGCCTGGGACATC
CTGTCCCCTCAGTTCATGTACGGCTCCAAGGTCTACATTAAGCACCCAGCCGACATCCCCGACTACTTCA
AGCTGTCCTTCCCCGAGGGCTTCAGGTGGGAGCGCGTGATGAACTTCGAGGACGGCGGCATTATTCACGT
TAACCAGGACTCCTCCCTGCAGGACGGCGTGTTCATCTACAAGGTGAAGCTGCGCGGCACCAACTTCCCC
TCCGACGGCCCCGTAATGCAGAAGAAGACCATGGGCTGGGAGGCCTCCGAGGAGCGGATGTACCCCGAGG
ACGGCGCCCTGAAGAGCGAGATCAAGAAGAGGCTGAAGCTGAAGGACGGCGGCCACTACGCCGCCGAGGT
CAAGACCACCTACAAGGCCAAGAAGCCCGTGCAGCTGCCCGGCGCCTACATCGTCGACATCAAGTTGGAC
ATCGTGTCCCACAACGAGGACTACACCATCGTGGAACAGTACGAACGCGCCGAGGGCCGCCACTCCACCG
GCGGCATGGACGAGCTGTACAAGTAAGCGGCCGCGACTCTAGATCATAATCAGCCATACCACATT
