>Addgene plasmid #54892 | mApple-EB3-7 | addgene partial sequence | sequence record 95071 | C-ter-GFP 5'-CTCCTCGCCCTTGCTCAC-3'
GGTCTTCTTGTTGATGCTCTTCAATCTCATCGTCCTCAGGGGGTGCGAATCCTTCCTCTGTGGCATAGAG
GATGCCAATGATGCCTGAGATAACAGGGCTGTTTTCACTTTCATGCTCCTGGCAGATGAGCTCGATGTCA
CGAAGTTTGCTGAAGTAGAAGTCACGTTCCTTCTCCAGCCCATCCACTGTCAGCTTCAAGTCCACCAGCT
GTTGGTTGAGTTCAAGAATTTGGGCATCAGTCTCATGGCCGCCATTTCGGGCTGATGGAGGATTCTTCCG
GAGAATGCAGGGGGGGGCCACATTGCTCAGCCGGCCAGAGGTCTGCATGTTTTTTGGGCCTGTGGGGGAC
GTCCTCTGTGGAACTGCTGTGCCAATGAGTTTCTTGGATTTGTTGAAGATCTGATCACCTGGGTTAGGAG
GTGGCGCTACGTCCTGGCCCTGCCGCGCCAGCAGAGGGTTGTAATCCTTTCCATCATAGTTTGCGTCAAA
GAATTTCTTAAACCACTGAATAAACTCAAAATTATCTTGGAATTTTCCTTTCACTAATTTCTCTACAGGA
ATGATTTTGTCAACACCCATCTTCTTGAAAGCTGCTTGCAGCACCTTGAAGTTGTGGATGTATTCATGCT
CTAGTTTGGCCTGGAACTTCACTTTCCTCAAGTGCACACAGCCGGGGAAGAGCATGTCCATGAACTGGCA
GTAGGCTGCCCCTGAACAAAGCTGTTCTATCTTGGTATAGTTGAGGTGCA
