[The description below was written by a language model from this plasmid's Addgene catalogue record.]
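Description:
mApple-EB3-7 is a mammalian expression plasmid that produces human EB3 (microtubule end-binding protein 3, encoded by MAPRE3) fused to the red-orange fluorescent protein mApple. It is built on an mApple fusion backbone recorded as about 4.75 kb without the insert. In bacteria it is maintained as a high-copy plasmid under kanamycin selection, and in mammalian cells a neomycin resistance marker allows selection of stable transfectants with G418. The record does not list the origin of replication or give a feature map, so other backbone elements cannot be confirmed, although the listed 3′ sequencing primer implies an SV40 polyadenylation signal downstream of the expression cassette.

Expression of the fusion is driven by the CMV promoter, a strong constitutive promoter widely used in mammalian cell lines. mApple is recorded as a C-terminal tag supplied by the backbone, so the EB3 coding sequence sits upstream of, and in frame with, the fluorescent protein. The "7" in the name may denote the linker between the two parts, but the record does not define it, and the cloning method is listed as unknown. EB3 belongs to the family of proteins that associate with the growing plus ends of microtubules, and the stated purpose of the construct is as a localization marker for this end-binding protein. With recorded excitation at 568 nm and emission at 592 nm, the fusion is suited to fluorescence microscopy of microtubule ends in transfected cells, and its red-shifted spectrum allows it to be combined with green or other spectrally distinct probes.
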