Addgene plasmid #54892: mApple-EB3-7
Purpose: Localization: MT End Binding Protein, Excitation: 568, Emission: 592
Depositing lab: Michael Davidson. Depositing organization: Florida State University, Tallahassee.
Backbone
  Vector backbone: mApple
  Backbone size w/o insert (bp): 4750
  Vector type: Mammalian Expression
  Selectable markers: Neomycin (select with G418)
Growth in bacteria
  Bacterial resistance: Kanamycin, 50 μg/mL
  Growth temperature: 37°C
  Growth strain: DH5alpha
  Copy number: High Copy
Gene/Insert
  Gene/Insert name: EB3 (alt name: NM_012326.2)
  Species: H. sapiens (human)
  Entrez Gene: MAPRE3 (a.k.a. EB3, EBF3, EBF3-S, RP3)
  Promoter: CMV
  Tag / fusion protein: mApple (C terminal on backbone)
  Cloning method: Unknown
  Sequencing primers: 5′ CMV-F; 3′ SV40pA-R
Terms and licenses: Academic/Nonprofit Terms; Industry Terms: Not Available to Industry
Depositor comments: . Excitation = 568; Emission = 592
How to cite: mApple-EB3-7 was a gift from Michael Davidson (Addgene plasmid # 54892 ; http://n2t.net/addgene:54892 ; RRID:Addgene_54892)
